>Addgene plasmid #193594 | pXPR_003 sgNFkB2 guide 2 | addgene full sequence | sequence record 380106 | Addgene NGS Result
TAACAAATTGGCTGTGGTATATAAAATTATTCATAATGATAGTAGGAGGCTTGGTAGGTTTAAGAATAGT
TTTTGCTGTACTTTCTATAGTGAATAGAGTTAGGCAGGGATATTCACCATTATCGTTTCAGACCCACCTC
CCAACCCCGAGGGGACCCAGAGAGGGCCTATTTCCCATGATTCCTTCATATTTGCATATACGATACAAGG
CTGTTAGAGAGATAATTAGAATTAATTTGACTGTAAACACAAAGATATTAGTACAAAATACGTGACGTAG
AAAGTAATAATTTCTTGGGTAGTTTGCAGTTTTAAAATTATGTTTTAAAATGGACTATCATATGCTTACC
GTAACTTGAAAGTATTTCGATTTCTTGGCTTTATATATCTTGTGGAAAGGACGAAACACCGACTCGACTA
CGGCGTCACCGGTTTTAGAGCTAGAAATAGCAAGTTAAAATAAGGCTAGTCCGTTATCAACTTGAAAAAG
TGGCACCGAGTCGGTGCTTTTTTAAGCTTGGCGTAACTAGATCTTGAGACAAATGGCAGTATTCATCCAC
AATTTTAAAAGAAAAGGGGGGATTGGGGGGTACAGTGCAGGGGAAAGAATAGTAGACATAATAGCAACAG
ACATACAAACTAAAGAATTACAAAAACAAATTACAAAAATTCAAAATTTTCGGGTTTATTACAGGGACAG
CAGAGATCCACTTTGGCGCCGGCTCGAGGGGGCCCGGGTGCAAAGATGGATAAAGTTTTAAACAGAGAGG
AATCTTTGCAGCTAATGGACCTTCTAGGTCTTGAAAGGAGTGGGAATTGGCTCCGGTGCCCGTCAGTGGG
CAGAGCGCACATCGCCCACAGTCCCCGAGAAGTTGGGGGGAGGGGTCGGCAATTGATCCGGTGCCTAGAG
AAGGTGGCGCGGGGTAAACTGGGAAAGTGATGTCGTGTACTGGCTCCGCCTTTTTCCCGAGGGTGGGGGA
GAACCGTATATAAGTGCAGTAGTCGCCGTGAACGTTCTTTTTCGCAACGGGTTTGCCGCCAGAACACAGG
TAAGTGCCGTGTGTGGTTCCCGCGGGCCTGGCCTCTTTACGGGTTATGGCCCTTGCGTGCCTTGAATTAC
TTCCACCTGGCTGCAGTACGTGATTCTTGATCCCGAGCTTCGGGTTGGAAGTGGGTGGGAGAGTTCGAGG
CCTTGCGCTTAAGGAGCCCCTTCGCCTCGTGCTTGAGTTGAGGCCTGGCCTGGGCGCTGGGGCCGCCGCG
TGCGAATCTGGTGGCACCTTCGCGCCTGTCTCGCTGCTTTCGATAAGTCTCTAGCCATTTAAAATTTTTG
ATGACCTGCTGCGACGCTTTTTTTCTGGCAAGATAGTCTTGTAAATGCGGGCCAAGATCTGCACACTGGT
ATTTCGGTTTTTGGGGCCGCGGGCGGCGACGGGGCCCGTGCGTCCCAGCGCACATGTTCGGCGAGGCGGG
GCCTGCGAGCGCGGCCACCGAGAATCGGACGGGGGTAGTCTCAAGCTGGCCGGCCTGCTCTGGTGCCTGG
CCTCGCGCCGCCGTGTATCGCCCCGCCCTGGGCGGCAAGGCTGGCCCGGTCGGCACCAGTTGCGTGAGCG
GAAAGATGGCCGCTTCCCGGCCCTGCTGCAGGGAGCTCAAAATGGAGGACGCGGCGCTCGGGAGAGCGGG
CGGGTGAGTCACCCACACAAAGGAAAAGGGCCTTTCCGTCCTCAGCCGTCGCTTCATGTGACTCCACGGA
GTACCGGGCGCCGTCCAGGCACCTCGATTAGTTCTCGAGCTTTTGGAGTACGTCGTCTTTAGGTTGGGGG
GAGGGGTTTTATGCGATGGAGTTTCCCCACACTGAGTGGGTGGAGACTGAAGTTAGGCCAGCTTGGCACT
TGATGTAATTCTCCTTGGAATTTGCCCTTTTTGAGTTTGGATCTTGGTTCATTCTCAAGCCTCAGACAGT
GGTTCAAAGTTTTTTTCTTCCATTTCAGGTGTCGTGACGTACGGCCACCATGACCGAGTACAAGCCCACG
GTGCGCCTCGCCACCCGCGACGACGTCCCCAGGGCCGTACGCACCCTCGCCGCCGCGTTCGCCGACTACC
CCGCCACGCGCCACACCGTCGATCCGGACCGCCACATCGAGCGGGTCACCGAGCTGCAAGAACTCTTCCT
CACGCGCGTCGGGCTCGACATCGGCAAGGTGTGGGTCGCGGACGACGGCGCCGCCGTGGCGGTCTGGACC
ACGCCGGAGAGCGTCGAAGCGGGGGCGGTGTTCGCCGAGATCGGCCCGCGCATGGCCGAGTTGAGCGGTT
CCCGGCTGGCCGCGCAGCAACAGATGGAAGGCCTCCTGGCGCCGCACCGGCCCAAGGAGCCCGCGTGGTT
CCTGGCCACCGTCGGAGTCTCGCCCGACCACCAGGGCAAGGGTCTGGGCAGCGCCGTCGTGCTCCCCGGA
GTGGAGGCGGCCGAGCGCGCCGGGGTGCCCGCCTTCCTGGAGACCTCCGCGCCCCGCAACCTCCCCTTCT
ACGAGCGGCTCGGCTTCACCGTCACCGCCGACGTCGAGGTGCCCGAAGGACCGCGCACCTGGTGCATGAC
CCGCAAGCCCGGTGCCTGAACGCGTTAAGTCGACAATCAACCTCTGGATTACAAAATTTGTGAAAGATTG
ACTGGTATTCTTAACTATGTTGCTCCTTTTACGCTATGTGGATACGCTGCTTTAATGCCTTTGTATCATG
CTATTGCTTCCCGTATGGCTTTCATTTTCTCCTCCTTGTATAAATCCTGGTTGCTGTCTCTTTATGAGGA
GTTGTGGCCCGTTGTCAGGCAACGTGGCGTGGTGTGCACTGTGTTTGCTGACGCAACCCCCACTGGTTGG
GGCATTGCCACCACCTGTCAGCTCCTTTCCGGGACTTTCGCTTTCCCCCTCCCTATTGCCACGGCGGAAC
TCATCGCCGCCTGCCTTGCCCGCTGCTGGACAGGGGCTCGGCTGTTGGGCACTGACAATTCCGTGGTGTT
GTCGGGGAAATCATCGTCCTTTCCTTGGCTGCTCGCCTGTGTTGCCACCTGGATTCTGCGCGGGACGTCC
TTCTGCTACGTCCCTTCGGCCCTCAATCCAGCGGACCTTCCTTCCCGCGGCCTGCTGCCGGCTCTGCGGC
CTCTTCCGCGTCTTCGCCTTCGCCCTCAGACGAGTCGGATCTCCCTTTGGGCCGCCTCCCCGCGTCGACT
TTAAGACCAATGACTTACAAGGCAGCTGTAGATCTTAGCCACTTTTTAAAAGAAAAGGGGGGACTGGAAG
GGCTAATTCACTCCCAACGAAGACAAGATCTGCTTTTTGCTTGTACTGGGTCTCTCTGGTTAGACCAGAT
CTGAGCCTGGGAGCTCTCTGGCTAACTAGGGAACCCACTGCTTAAGCCTCAATAAAGCTTGCCTTGAGTG
CTTCAAGTAGTGTGTGCCCGTCTGTTGTGTGACTCTGGTAACTAGAGATCCCTCAGACCCTTTTAGTCAG
TGTGGAAAATCTCTAGCAGTACGTATAGTAGTTCATGTCATCTTATTATTCAGTATTTATAACTTGCAAA
GAAATGAATATCAGAGAGTGAGAGGAACTTGTTTATTGCAGCTTATAATGGTTACAAATAAAGCAATAGC
ATCACAAATTTCACAAATAAAGCATTTTTTTCACTGCATTCTAGTTGTGGTTTGTCCAAACTCATCAATG
TATCTTATCATGTCTGGCTCTAGCTATCCCGCCCCTAACTCCGCCCATCCCGCCCCTAACTCCGCCCAGT
TCCGCCCATTCTCCGCCCCATGGCTGACTAATTTTTTTTATTTATGCAGAGGCCGAGGCCGCCTCGGCCT
CTGAGCTATTCCAGAAGTAGTGAGGAGGCTTTTTTGGAGGCCTAGGGACGTACCCAATTCGCCCTATAGT
GAGTCGTATTACGCGCGCTCACTGGCCGTCGTTTTACAACGTCGTGACTGGGAAAACCCTGGCGTTACCC
AACTTAATCGCCTTGCAGCACATCCCCCTTTCGCCAGCTGGCGTAATAGCGAAGAGGCCCGCACCGATCG
CCCTTCCCAACAGTTGCGCAGCCTGAATGGCGAATGGG
[124 nt withheld, positions 4099-4222]
C
[91 nt withheld, positions 4224-4314]
A
[49 nt withheld, positions 4316-4364]
CCTTTGACGTTGGAGTCCACGTTCTTT
[37 nt withheld, positions 4392-4428]
ACCCTATCTCGGTCTATTCTTTTGATTTATAAGGGATTTTGCCGATTTCGGCCTATTGGTTAAAAAATGA
GCTGATTTAACAAAAATTTAACGCGAATTTTAACAAAATATTAACGCTTACAATTTAGGTGGCACTTTTC
GGGGAAATGTGCGCGGAACCCCTATTTGTTTATTTTTCTAAATACATTCAAATATGTATCCGCTCATGAG
ACAATAACCCTGATAAATGCTTCAATAATATTGAAAAAGGAAGAGTATGAGTATTCAACATTTCCGTGTC
GCCCTTATTCCCTTTTTTGCGGCATTTTGCCTTCCTGTTTTTGCTCACCCAGAAACGCTGGTGAAAGTAA
AAGATGCTGAAGATCAGTTGGGTGCACGAGTGGGTTACATCGAACTGGATCTCAACAGCGGTAAGATCCT
TGAGAGTTTTCGCCCCGAAGAACGTTTTCCAATGATGAGCACTTTTAAAGTTCTGCTATGTGGCGCGGTA
TTATCCCGTATTGACGCCGGGCAAGAGCAACTCGGTCGCCGCATACACTATTCTCAGAATGACTTGGTTG
AGTACTCACCAGTCACAGAAAAGCATCTTACGGATGGCATGACAGTAAGAGAATTATGCAGTGCTGCCAT
AACCATGAGTGATAACACTGCGGCCAACTTACTTCTGACAACGATCGGAGGACCGAAGGAGCTAACCGCT
TTTTTGCACAACATGGGGGATCATGTAACTCGCCTTGATCGTTGGGAACCGGAGCTGAATGAAGCCATAC
CAAACGACGAGCGTGACACCACGATGCCTGTAGCAATGGCAACAACGTTGCGCAAACTATTAACTGGCGA
ACTACTTACTCTAGCTTCCCGGCAACAATTAATAGACTGGATGGAGGCGGATAAAGTTGCAGGACCACTT
CTGCGCTCGGCCCTTCCGGCTGGCTGGTTTATTGCTGATAAATCTGGAGCCGGTGAGCGTGGGTCTCGCG
GTATCATTGCAGCACTGGGGCCAGATGGTAAGCCCTCCCGTATCGTAGTTATCTACACGACGGGGAGTCA
GGCAACTATGGATGAACGAAATAGACAGATCGCTGAGATAGGTGCCTCACTGATTAAGCATTGGTAACTG
TCAGACCAAGTTTACTCATATATACTTTAGATTGATTTAAAACTTCATTTTTAATTTAAAAGGATCTAGG
TGAAGATCCTTTTTGATAATCTCATGACCAAAATCCCTTAACGTGAGTTTTCGTTCCACTGAGCGTCAGA
CCCCGTAGAAAAGATCAAAGGATCTTCTTGAGATCCTTTTTTTCTGCGCGTAATCTGCTGCTTGCAAACA
AAAAAACCACCGCTACCAGCGGTGGTTTGTTTGCCGGATCAAGAGCTACCAACTCTTTTTCCGAAGGTAA
CTGGCTTCAGCAGAGCGCAGATACCAAATACTGTTCTTCTAGTGTAGCCGTAGTTAGGCCACCACTTCAA
GAACTCTGTAGCACCGCCTACATACCTCGCTCTGCTAATCCTGTTACCAGTGGCTGCTGCCAGTGGCGAT
AAGTCGTGTCTTACCGGGTTGGACTCAAGACGATAGTTACCGGATAAGGCGCAGCGGTCGGGCTGAACGG
GGGGTTCGTGCACACAGCCCAGCTTGGAGCGAACGACCTACACCGAACTGAGATACCTACAGCGTGAGCT
ATGAGAAAGCGCCACGCTTCCCGAAGGGAGAAAGGCGGACAGGTATCCGGTAAGCGGCAGGGTCGGAACA
GGAGAGCGCACGAGGGAGCTTCCAGGGGGAAACGCCTGGTATCTTTATAGTCCTGTCGGGTTTCGCCACC
TCTGACTTGAGCGTCGATTTTTGTGATGCTCGTCAGGGGGGCGGAGCCTATGGAAAAACGCCAGCAACGC
GGCCTTTTTACGGTTCCTGGCCTTTTGCTGGCCTTTTGCTCACATGTTCTTTCCTGCGTTATCCCCTGAT
TCTGTGGATAACCGTATTACCGCCTTTGAGTGAGCTGATACCGCTCGCCGCAGCCGAACGACCGAGCGCA
GCGAGTCAGTGAGCGAGGAAGCGGAAGAGCGCCCAATACGCAAACCGCCTCTCCCCGCGCGTTGGCCGAT
TCATTAATGCAGCTGGCACGACAGGTTTCCCGACTGGAAAGCGGGCAGTGAGCGCAACGCAATTAATGTG
AGTTAGCTCACTCATTAGGCACCCCAGGCTTTACACTTTATGCTTCCGGCTCGTATGTTGTGTGGAATTG
TGAGCGGATAACAATTTCACACAGGAAACAGCTATGACCATGATTACGCCAAGCGCGCAATTAACCCTCA
CTAAAGGGAACAAAAGCTGGAGCTGCAAGCTTAATGTAGTCTTATGCAATACTCTTGTAGTCTTGCAACA
TGGTAACGATGAGTTAGCAACATGCCTTACAAGGAGAGAAAAAGCACCGTGCATGCCGATTGGTGGAAGT
AAGGTGGTACGATCGTGCCTTATTAGGAAGGCAACAGACGGGTCTGACATGGATTGGACGAACCACTGAA
TTGCCGCATTGCAGAGATATTGTATTTAAGTGCCTAGCTCGATACATAAACGGGTCTCTCTGGTTAGACC
AGATCTGAGCCTGGGAGCTCTCTGGCTAACTAGGGAACCCACTGCTTAAGCCTCAATAAAGCTTGCCTTG
AGTGCTTCAAGTAGTGTGTGCCCGTCTGTTGTGTGACTCTGGTAACTAGAGATCCCTCAGACCCTTTTAG
TCAGTGTGGAAAATCTCTAGCAGTGGCGCCCGAACAGGGACTTGAAAGCGAAAGGGAAACCAGAGGAGCT
CTCTCGACGCAGGACTCGGCTTGCTGAAGCGCGCACGGCAAGAGGCGAGGGGCGGCGACTGGTGAGTACG
CCAAAAATTTTGACTAGCGGAGGCTAGAAGGAGAGAGATGGGTGCGAGAGCGTCAGTATTAAGCGGGGGA
GAATTAGATCGCGATGGGAAAAAATTCGGTTAAGGCCAGGGGGAAAGAAAAAATATAAATTAAAACATAT
AGTATGGGCAAGCAGGGAGCTAGAACGATTCGCAGTTAATCCTGGCCTGTTAGAAACATCAGAAGGCTGT
AGACAAATACTGGGACAGCTACAACCATCCCTTCAGACAGGATCAGAAGAACTTAGATCATTATATAATA
CAGTAGCAACCCTCTATTGTGTGCATCAAAGGATAGAGATAAAAGACACCAAGGAAGCTTTAGACAAGAT
AGAGGAAGAGCAAAACAAAAGTAAGACCACCGCACAGCAAGCGGCCGCTGATCTTCAGACCTGGAGGAGG
AGATATGAGGGACAATTGGAGAAGTGAATTATATAAATATAAAGTAGTAAAAATTGAACCATTAGGAGTA
GCACCCACCAAGGCAAAGAGAAGAGTGGTGCAGAGAGAAAAAAGAGCAGTGGGAATAGGAGCTTTGTTCC
TTGGGTTCTTGGGAGCAGCAGGAAGCACTATGGGCGCAGCGTCAATGACGCTGACGGTACAGGCCAGACA
ATTATTGTCTGGTATAGTGCAGCAGCAGAACAATTTGCTGAGGGCTATTGAGGCGCAACAGCATCTGTTG
CAACTCACAGTCTGGGGCATCAAGCAGCTCCAGGCAAGAATCCTGGCTGTGGAAAGATACCTAAAGGATC
AACAGCTCCTGGGGATTTGGGGTTGCTCTGGAAAACTCATTTGCACCACTGCTGTGCCTTGGAATGCTAG
TTGGAGTAATAAATCTCTGGAACAGATTTGGAATCACACGACCTGGATGGAGTGGGACAGAGAAATTAAC
AATTACACAAGCTTAATACACTCCTTAATTGAAGAATCGCAAAACCAGCAAGAAAAGAATGAACAAGAAT
TATTGGAATTAGATAAATGGGCAAGTTTGTGGAATTGGTTTAACA
Features (pLannotate 1.2.2; 29 found; start..end, strand, type, name):
      3..158     +  CDS            env (fragment): ENV_HV1H2 - Experimental evidence at protein level: Swiss-Prot protein existence level 1. [Transmembrane protein gp41]: Acts as a class I viral fusion protein. Under the current model, the protein has at least 3 conformational states: pre-fusion native state, pre-hairpin intermediate state, and post-fusion hairpin state. During fusion of viral and target intracellular membranes, the coiled coil regions (heptad repeats) assume a trimer-of-hairpins structure, positioning the fusion peptide in close proximity to the C-terminal region of the ectodomain. The formation of this structure appears to d
    162..402     +  promoter       U6 promoter: RNA polymerase III promoter for human U6 snRNA
    432..507     +  misc_RNA       gRNA scaffold: guide RNA scaffold for the Streptococcus pyogenes CRISPR/Cas9 system
    563..680     +  misc_feature   cPPT/CTS: central polypurine tract and central termination sequence of HIV-1
    746..812     +  CDS            small t antigen (fragment): SV40 (simian virus 40) small t antigen
    838..1049    +  promoter       EF-1α core promoter: core promoter for human elongation factor EF-1α
   1050..1988    +  intron         EF-1α intron A: intron upstream of the start codon of human EF-1α
   2010..2609    +  CDS            PuroR (fragment): puromycin N-acetyltransferase; pac from Streptomyces; confers resistance to puromycin
   2625..3213    +  misc_feature   WPRE: woodchuck hepatitis virus posttranscriptional regulatory element
   3264..3283    +  misc_feature   cPPT/CTS (fragment): central polypurine tract and central termination sequence of HIV-1
   3285..3518    +  LTR            3' LTR (ΔU3): self-inactivating 3' long terminal repeat (LTR) from HIV-1
   3596..3717    +  polyA_signal   SV40 poly(A) signal: SV40 polyadenylation signal
   3757..3892    +  rep_origin     SV40 ori: SV40 origin of replication
   3913..3931    -  promoter       T7 promoter: promoter for bacteriophage T7 RNA polymerase
   3939..4094    +  CDS            lacZα (fragment): LacZα fragment of β-galactosidase; lacZ fragment
   4099..4527    +  rep_origin     f1 ori (sequence partly withheld): f1 bacteriophage origin of replication; arrow indicates direction of (+) strand synthesis
   4580..4684    +  promoter       AmpR promoter: bla
   4685..5545    +  CDS            AmpR: β-lactamase; bla; confers resistance to ampicillin, carbenicillin, and related antibiotics
   5716..6304    +  rep_origin     ori: high-copy-number ColE1/pMB1/pBR322/pUC origin of replication
   6487..6579    +  CDS            lacI (fragment): lac repressor; lacI; The lac repressor binds to the lac operator to inhibit transcription in E. coli. This inhibition can be relieved by adding lactose or isopropyl-β-D-thiogalactopyranoside (IPTG).
   6592..6613    +  protein_bind   CAP binding site: CAP binding activates transcription in the presence of cAMP. E. coli catabolite activator protein
   6628..6658    +  promoter       lac promoter: promoter for the E. coli lac operon
   6666..6682    +  protein_bind   lac operator: The lac repressor binds to the lac operator to inhibit transcription in E. coli. This inhibition can be relieved by adding lactose or isopropyl-β-D-thiogalactopyranoside (IPTG). lac repressor encoded by lacI
   6727..6745    +  promoter       T3 promoter: promoter for bacteriophage T3 RNA polymerase
   6773..6999    +  promoter       RSV promoter: Rous sarcoma virus enhancer/promoter
   7000..7180    +  LTR            5' LTR (truncated): truncated 5' long terminal repeat (LTR) from HIV-1
   7227..7352    +  misc_feature   HIV-1 Ψ: packaging signal of human immunodeficiency virus type 1
   7336..7699    +  CDS            HIV-1 gag (fragment): gag protein from human immunodeficiency virus 1; gag
   7845..8078    +  misc_feature   RRE: The Rev response element (RRE) of HIV-1 allows for Rev-dependent mRNA export from the nucleus to the cytoplasm.
