[The description below was written by a language model from this plasmid's Addgene catalogue record and pLannotate feature annotations shown in this document.]
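Description:
pXPR_003 sgNFkB2 guide 2 is a lentiviral CRISPR guide-expression plasmid built on the pXPR_003 backbone and designed to knock out human NFKB2 (the gene encoding the p100/p52 NF-κB subunit). It carries no Cas9 coding sequence in the annotated features, so it would be expected to need a Cas9 supplied separately in the target cells. In bacteria it is maintained through a high-copy ColE1/pUC-type origin and selected with ampicillin via the β-lactamase gene. An f1 origin and leftover lac and T7/T3 promoter elements from the cloning backbone are also present.

The viral portion has a third-generation, self-inactivating layout. An RSV promoter fused to a truncated HIV-1 5' LTR drives genomic RNA production in packaging cells. It is followed by the Ψ packaging signal with a partial gag region, the Rev response element for Rev-dependent nuclear export, a cPPT/CTS element, and a ΔU3 3' LTR that inactivates LTR promoter activity after integration.

Two expression units sit between the LTRs. A human U6 RNA polymerase III promoter transcribes the NFKB2-targeting spacer joined to the Streptococcus pyogenes guide RNA scaffold. An EF-1α promoter with its intron A drives puromycin N-acetyltransferase for selection of transduced mammalian cells, with a WPRE downstream to enhance transcript expression. An SV40 polyadenylation signal and SV40 origin lie outside the 3' LTR.

The associated study examined tumor cell resistance to CAR T cell therapy in pancreatic cancer, and the plasmid's stated purpose is NFKB2 knockout. The cloning sites used for guide insertion are not recorded.
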