Addgene plasmid #193594: pXPR_003 sgNFkB2 guide 2
Purpose: NFkB2 knockout
Depositing lab: William Hahn. Depositing organization: Dana-Farber Cancer Institute. Publication: Systematic interrogation of tumor cell resistance to CAR T cell therapy in pancreatic cancer. Hagel KR, Arafeh R, Gang S, Arnoff TE, Larson RC, Doench JG, Mathewson ND, Wucherpfennig KW, Maus MV, Hahn WC. Cancer Res. 2022 Dec 22:CAN-22-2245. doi: 10.1158/0008-5472.CAN-22-2245. PubMed 36548402.
Backbone
  Vector backbone: pXPR_003
  Vector type: Lentiviral
  Selectable markers: Puromycin
Growth in bacteria
  Bacterial resistance: Ampicillin, 100 μg/mL
  Growth temperature: 30°C
  Growth strain: NEB Stable
  Copy number: High Copy
Gene/Insert
  Gene/Insert name: sgNFkB2 guide 2
  gRNA/shRNA sequence: ACTCGACTACGGCGTCACCG
  Species: H. sapiens (human)
  Entrez Gene: NFKB2 (a.k.a. CVID10, H2TF1, LYT-10, LYT10, NF-kB2, p100, p49/p100, p52)
  Cloning method: Restriction Enzyme; 5′ cloning site Unknown (unknown if destroyed); 3′ cloning site Unknown (unknown if destroyed)
Terms and licenses: Academic/Nonprofit Terms; Industry Terms: Not Available to Industry
How to cite: pXPR_003 sgNFkB2 guide 2 was a gift from William Hahn (Addgene plasmid # 193594 ; http://n2t.net/addgene:193594 ; RRID:Addgene_193594)
